Addgene plasmid #209764: pCMV-dMASS_1
Purpose: Expression of dMASS_1 in mammalian cells under CMV promoter
Depositing lab: Andre Berndt. Depositing organization: University of Washington. Publication: Optogenetic Microwell Array Screening System: A High-Throughput Engineering Platform for Genetically Encoded Fluorescent Indicators. Rappleye M, Wait SJ, Lee JD, Siebart JC, Torp L, Smith N, Muster J, Matreyek KA, Fowler DM, Berndt A. ACS Sens. 2023 Nov 24;8(11):4233-4244. doi: 10.1021/acssensors.3c01573. Epub 2023 Nov 13. PubMed 37956352.
Backbone
  Vector backbone: pcDNA3.1
  Total vector size (bp): 6093
  Vector type: Mammalian Expression
  Selectable markers: Neomycin (select with G418)
Growth in bacteria
  Bacterial resistance: Kanamycin, 50 μg/mL
  Growth temperature: 37°C
  Growth strain: DH5alpha
  Copy number: High Copy
Gene/Insert
  Gene/Insert name: dMASS_1
  Species: H. sapiens (human)
Terms and licenses: Academic/Nonprofit Terms; Industry Terms: Not Available to Industry
How to cite: pCMV-dMASS_1 was a gift from Andre Berndt (Addgene plasmid # 209764 ; http://n2t.net/addgene:209764 ; RRID:Addgene_209764)
