[The description below was written by a language model from this plasmid's Addgene catalogue record and pLannotate feature annotations shown in this document.]
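Description:
pCMV-dMASS_1 is a 6,093 bp mammalian expression plasmid that drives the genetically encoded fluorescent indicator dMASS_1 from the human cytomegalovirus immediate early enhancer/promoter. The catalogue lists the backbone as pcDNA3.1. The annotated architecture, however, has a single NeoR/KanR gene preceded by both a bacterial bla-type promoter and the SV40 enhancer/early promoter, followed by an HSV TK polyadenylation signal. This dual-promoter arrangement lets one aminoglycoside phosphotransferase gene confer kanamycin resistance in E. coli and G418 resistance in mammalian cells, consistent with the recorded selection markers. A high-copy ColE1/pUC-type origin supports bacterial propagation, and an f1 origin is also present. The SV40 promoter region could in principle support episomal replication in cells expressing large T antigen, though the record does not address this.

The insert is listed as human. In the feature table it appears as a chimeric open reading frame: a short match to a FLAG-type epitope near the start, a segment matched to a human D1-like dopamine receptor (annotated as DRD5), a full-length GFP-derived module annotated as cEGFP, and a further receptor-like segment whose closest automated match is rat beta-1 adrenergic receptor. An SV40 polyadenylation signal terminates the transcript. Placing a fluorescent protein within a G protein-coupled receptor scaffold is typical of sensors in which ligand-induced conformational change alters fluorescence. The name and receptor homology suggest a dopamine indicator, but the record does not state the ligand explicitly, and the homology-based receptor labels should be read as approximate. The associated work describes an optogenetic microwell array screening platform for engineering such indicators, so the plasmid is suited to transient or G418-selected expression of this sensor variant in cultured mammalian cells for imaging and characterisation.
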