Features (pLannotate 1.2.2; 18 found; start..end, strand, type, name):
    660..812     +  CDS            ble (fragment): BLE_KLEPN - Experimental evidence at protein level: Swiss-Prot protein existence level 1. Binding protein with a strong affinity to the bleomycin family of antibiotics. Binds to CL990; an antimitotic-antibiotic compound. From Klebsiella pneumoniae.
    871..918     +  polyA_signal   HSV TK poly(A) signal: herpes simplex virus thymidine kinase polyadenylation signal (Cole and Stacy, 1985)
   1009..1025    -  polyA_signal   bGH poly(A) signal (fragment): bovine growth hormone polyadenylation signal
   1247..1835    +  rep_origin     ori: high-copy-number ColE1/pMB1/pBR322/pUC origin of replication
   2010..2313    +  enhancer       CMV enhancer: human cytomegalovirus immediate early enhancer
   2386..2403    -  promoter       CMV promoter (fragment): human cytomegalovirus (CMV) immediate early promoter
   2466..2517    +  promoter       CMVd2 promoter: truncated human cytomegalovirus (CMV) immediate early promoter that yields moderately reduced expression relative to the full-length promoter
   2540..2576    +  misc_feature   MCS (fragment): multiple cloning site
   2638..2658    +  CDS            3xFLAG (fragment): three tandem FLAG® epitope tags
   2798..3397    +  CDS            DRD5 (fragment): DRD5_HUMAN - Also known as DRD1B, DRD1L2. Experimental evidence at protein level: Swiss-Prot protein existence level 1. Dopamine receptor whose activity is mediated by G proteins which activate adenylyl cyclase. From Homo sapiens (Human).
   3416..4138    +  CDS            cEGFP: cEGFP is a basic (constitutively fluorescent) green fluorescent protein published in 2008, derived from Aequorea victoria.
   4157..4408    +  CDS            Adrb1 (fragment): ADRB1_RAT - Also known as Adrb1r. Experimental evidence at protein level: Swiss-Prot protein existence level 1. Beta-adrenergic receptors mediate the catecholamine-induced activation of adenylate cyclase through the action of G proteins. This receptor binds epinephrine and norepinephrine with approximately equal affinity. Mediates Ras activation through G(s)-alpha- and cAMP-mediated signaling (By similarity). Involved in the regulation of sleep/wake behaviors (By similarity). From Rattus norvegicus (Rat).
   4724..4807    +  CDS            large T antigen (fragment): large T antigen from SV40 (simian virus 40)
   4830..4951    +  polyA_signal   SV40 poly(A) signal: SV40 polyadenylation signal
   4985..5413    -  rep_origin     f1 ori (sequence partly withheld): f1 bacteriophage origin of replication; arrow indicates direction of (+) strand synthesis
   5440..5544    +  promoter       AmpR promoter: bla
   5546..5903    +  promoter       SV40 promoter: SV40 enhancer and early promoter
   5938..639     +  CDS            NeoR/KanR (across the origin): aminoglycoside phosphotransferase from Tn5; aph(3')-II (or nptII); confers resistance to neomycin, kanamycin, and G418 (Geneticin®)
>Addgene plasmid #209764 | pCMV-dMASS_1 | addgene full sequence | sequence record 414334 | Addgene NGS Result
CTGTCCGGTGCCCTGAATGAACTGCAAGACGAGGCAGCGCGGCTATCGTGGCTGGCCACGACGGGCGTTC
CTTGCGCAGCTGTGCTCGACGTTGTCACTGAAGCGGGAAGGGACTGGCTGCTATTGGGCGAAGTGCCGGG
GCAGGATCTCCTGTCATCTCACCTTGCTCCTGCCGAGAAAGTATCCATCATGGCTGATGCAATGCGGCGG
CTGCATACGCTTGATCCGGCTACCTGCCCATTCGACCACCAAGCGAAACATCGCATCGAGCGAGCACGTA
CTCGGATGGAAGCCGGTCTTGTCGATCAGGATGATCTGGACGAAGAGCATCAGGGGCTCGCGCCAGCCGA
ACTGTTCGCCAGGCTCAAGGCGAGCATGCCCGACGGCGAGGATCTCGTCGTGACCCATGGCGATGCCTGC
TTGCCGAATATCATGGTGGAAAATGGCCGCTTTTCTGGATTCATCGACTGTGGCCGGCTGGGTGTGGCGG
ACCGCTATCAGGACATAGCGTTGGCTACCCGTGATATTGCTGAAGAGCTTGGCGGCGAATGGGCTGACCG
CTTCCTCGTGCTTTACGGTATCGCCGCTCCCGATTCGCAGCGCATCGCCTTCTATCGCCTTCTTGACGAG
TTCTTCTGAGCGGGACTCTGGGGTTCGAAATGACCGACCAAGCGACGCCCAACCTGCCATCACGAGATTT
CGATTCCACCGCCGCCTTCTATGAAAGGTTGGGCTTCGGAATCGTTTTCCGGGACGCCGGCTGGATGATC
CTCCAGCGCGGGGATCTCATGCTGGAGTTCTTCGCCCACCCTAGGGGGAGGCTAACTGAAACACGGAAGG
AGACAATACCGGAAGGAACCCGCGCTATGACGGCAATAAAAAGACAGAATAAAACGCACGGTGTTGGGTC
GTTTGTTCATAAACGCGGGGTTCGGTCCCAGGGCTGGCACTCTGTCGATACCCCACCGAGACCCCATTGG
GGCCAATACGCCCGCGTTTCTTCCTTTTCCCCACCCCACCCCCCAAGTTCGGGTGAAGGCCCAGGGCTCG
CAGCCAACGTCGGGGCGGCAGGCCCTGCCATAGCCTCAGGTTACTCATATATACTTTAGATTGATTTAAA
ACTTCATTTTTAATTTAAAAGGATCTAGGTGAAGATCCTTTTTGATAATCTCATGACCAAAATCCCTTAA
CGTGAGTTTTCGTTCCACTGAGCGTCAGACCCCGTAGAAAAGATCAAAGGATCTTCTTGAGATCCTTTTT
TTCTGCGCGTAATCTGCTGCTTGCAAACAAAAAAACCACCGCTACCAGCGGTGGTTTGTTTGCCGGATCA
AGAGCTACCAACTCTTTTTCCGAAGGTAACTGGCTTCAGCAGAGCGCAGATACCAAATACTGTTCTTCTA
GTGTAGCCGTAGTTAGGCCACCACTTCAAGAACTCTGTAGCACCGCCTACATACCTCGCTCTGCTAATCC
TGTTACCAGTGGCTGCTGCCAGTGGCGATAAGTCGTGTCTTACCGGGTTGGACTCAAGACGATAGTTACC
GGATAAGGCGCAGCGGTCGGGCTGAACGGGGGGTTCGTGCACACAGCCCAGCTTGGAGCGAACGACCTAC
ACCGAACTGAGATACCTACAGCGTGAGCTATGAGAAAGCGCCACGCTTCCCGAAGGGAGAAAGGCGGACA
GGTATCCGGTAAGCGGCAGGGTCGGAACAGGAGAGCGCACGAGGGAGCTTCCAGGGGGAAACGCCTGGTA
TCTTTATAGTCCTGTCGGGTTTCGCCACCTCTGACTTGAGCGTCGATTTTTGTGATGCTCGTCAGGGGGG
CGGAGCCTATGGAAAAACGCCAGCAACGCGGCCTTTTTACGGTTCCTGGCCTTTTGCTGGCCTTTTGCTC
ACATGTTCTTTCCTGCGTTATCCCCTGATTCTGTGGATAACCGTATTACCGCCATGCATTAGTTATTAAT
AGTAATCAATTACGGGGTCATTAGTTCATAGCCCATATATGGAGTTCCGCGTTACATAACTTACGGTAAA
TGGCCCGCCTGGCTGACCGCCCAACGACCCCCGCCCATTGACGTCAATAATGACGTATGTTCCCATAGTA
ACGCCAATAGGGACTTTCCATTGACGTCAATGGGTGGAGTATTTACGGTAAACTGCCCACTTGGCAGTAC
ATCAAGTGTATCATATGCCAAGTACGCCCCCTATTGACGTCAATGACGGTAAATGGCCCGCCTGGCATTA
TGCCCAGTACATGACCTTATGGGACTTTCCTACTTGGCAGTACATCTACGTATTAGTCATCGCTATTACC
ATGGTGATGCGGTTTTGGCAGTACATCAATGGGCGTGGATAGTGGTTTGACTCACGGGGATTTCCAAGTC
TCCACCCCATTGACGTCAATGGGAGTTTGTTTTGGCACCAAAATCAACGGGACTTTCCAAAATGTCGTAA
CAACTCCGCCCCATTGACGCAAATGGGCGGTAGGCGTGTACGGTGGGAGGTCTATATAAGCAGAGCTGGT
TTAGTGAACCGTCAGATCCGCTAGCGCTACCGGACTCAGATCTCGAGCTCAAGCTTACCGGTGCGCGCCA
TGAAGACGATCATCGCCCTGAGCTACATCTTCTGCCTGGTGTTCGCCGACTACAAGGACGATGATGACGC
CATGTCTGGTCAACCACCGCGGTCTCCGTCGTAAGGATCATCCGCAGATTATACCGCAACTACACGCCAC
CATGAGGACTCTGAACACCTCTGCCATGGACGGGACTGGGCTGGTGGTGGAGAGGGACTTCTCTGTTCGT
ATCCTCACTGCCTGTTTCCTGTCGCTGCTCATCCTGTCCACGCTCCTGGGGAACACGCTGGTCTGTGCTG
CCGTTATCAGGTTCCGACACCTGCGGTCCAAGGTGACCAACTTCTTTGTCATCTCCTTGGCTGTGTCAGA
TCTCTTGGTGGCCGTCCTGGTCATGCCCTGGAAGGCAGTGGCTGAGATTGCTGGCTTCTGGCCCTTTGGG
TCCTTCTGTAACATCTGGGTGGCCTTTGACATCATGTGCTCCACTGCATCCATCCTCAACCTCTGTGTGA
TCAGCGTGGACAGGTATTGGGCTATCTCCAGCCCTTTCCGGTATGAGAGAAAGATGACCCCCAAGGCAGC
CTTCATCCTGATCAGTGTGGCATGGACCTTGTCTGTACTCATCTCCTTCATCCCAGTGCAGCTCAGCTGG
CACAAGGCAAAACCCACAAGCCCCTCTGATGGAAATGCCACTTCCCTGGCTGAGACCATAGACAACTGTG
ACTCCAGCCTCAGCAGGACATATGCCATCTCATCCTCTGTAATCAGCTTTTACATCCCTGTGGCCATCAT
GATTGTCACCTACACCAGGATCTACAGGATTGCTCAGAAACTGAGCTCAGGTTGTAACGTCTATATCAAG
GCCGACAAGCAGAAGAACGGCATCAAGGCGAACTTCAAGATCCGCCACAACATCGAGGACGGCGGCGTGC
AGCTCGCCTACCACTACCAGCAGAACACCCCCATCGGCGACGGCCCCGTGCTGCTGCCCGACAACCACTA
CCTGAGCGTGCAGTCCAAACTTTCGAAAGACCCCAACGAGAAGCGCGATCACATGGTCCTGCTGGAGTTC
GTGACCGCCGCCGGGATCACTCTCGGCATGGACGAGCTGTACAAGGGCGGTACCGGAGGGAGCATGGTGA
GCAAGGGCGAGGAGCTGTTCACCGGGGTGGTGCCCATCCTGGTCGAGCTGGACGGCGACGTAAACGGCCA
CAAGTTCAGCGTGTCCGGCGAGGGTGAGGGCGATGCCACCTACGGCAAGCTGACCCTGAAGTTCATCTGC
ACCACCGGCAAGCTGCCCGTGCCCTGGCCCACCCTCGTGACCACCCTGACCTACGGCGTGCAGTGCTTCA
GCCGCTACCCCGACCACATGAAGCAGCACGACTTCTTCAAGTCCGCCATGCCCGAAGGCTACATCCAGGA
GCGCACCATCTTCTTCAAGGACGACGGCAACTACAAGACCCGCGCCGAGGTGAAGTTCGAGGGCGACACC
CTGGTGAACCGCATCGAGCTGAAGGGCATCGACTTCAAGGAGGACGGCAACATCCTGGGGCACAAGCTGG
AGTACAACCGGTTGGACCAACTGAAAAGAGAAACTAAAGTCCTGAAGACTCTGTCGGTGATCATGGGTGT
GTTTGTGTGCTGTTGGCTACCTTTCTTCATCTTGAACTGCATTTTGCCCTTCTGTGGGTCTGGGGAGACG
CAGCCCTTCTGCATTGATTCCAACACCTTTGACGTGTTTGTGTGGTTTGGGTGGGCTAATTCATCCTTGA
ACCCCATCATTTATGCCTTTAATGCTGATTTTCGGAAGGCATTTTCAACCCTCTTAGGATGCTACAGACT
TTGCCCTGCGACGAATAATGCCATAGAGACGGTGAGTATCAATAACAATGGGGCCGCGATGTTTTCCAGC
CATCATGAGCCACGAGGCTCCATCTCCAAGGAGTGCAATCTGGTTTACCTGATCCCACATGCTGTGGGCT
CCTCTGAGGACCTGAAAAAGGAGGAGGCAGCTGGCATCGCCAGACCCTTGGAGAAGCTGTCCCCAGCCCT
ATCGGTCATATTGGACTATGACACTGACGTCTCTCTGGAGAAGATCCAACCCATCACACAAAACGGTCAG
CACCCAACCTGATGTACAGCGGCCGCGACTCTAGATCATAATCAGCCATACCACATTTGTAGAGGTTTTA
CTTGCTTTAAAAAACCTCCCACACCTCCCCCTGAACCTGAAACATAAAATGAATGCAATTGTTGTTGTTA
ACTTGTTTATTGCAGCTTATAATGGTTACAAATAAAGCAATAGCATCACAAATTTCACAAATAAAGCATT
TTTTTCACTGCATTCTAGTTGTGGTTTGTCCAAACTCATCAATGTATCTTAAGGCGTAAATTGTAAGCGT
TAATATTTTGTTAAAATTCGCGTTAAATTTTTGTTAAATCAGCTCATTTTTTAACCAATAGGCCGAAATC
GGCAAAATCCCTTATAAATCAAAAGAATAGACCGAGATAGGGT
[37 nt withheld, positions 5084-5120]
AAAGAACGTGGACTCCAACGTCAAAGG
[49 nt withheld, positions 5148-5196]
T
[91 nt withheld, positions 5198-5288]
G
[124 nt withheld, positions 5290-5413]
CAGGTGGCACTTTTCGGGGAAATGTGCGCGGAACCCCTATTTGTTTATTTTTCTAAATACATTCAAATAT
GTATCCGCTCATGAGACAATAACCCTGATAAATGCTTCAATAATATTGAAAAAGGAAGAGTCCTGAGGCG
GAAAGAACCAGCTGTGGAATGTGTGTCAGTTAGGGTGTGGAAAGTCCCCAGGCTCCCCAGCAGGCAGAAG
TATGCAAAGCATGCATCTCAATTAGTCAGCAACCAGGTGTGGAAAGTCCCCAGGCTCCCCAGCAGGCAGA
AGTATGCAAAGCATGCATCTCAATTAGTCAGCAACCATAGTCCCGCCCCTAACTCCGCCCATCCCGCCCC
TAACTCCGCCCAGTTCCGCCCATTCTCCGCCCCATGGCTGACTAATTTTTTTTATTTATGCAGAGGCCGA
GGCCGCCTCGGCCTCTGAGCTATTCCAGAAGTAGTGAGGAGGCTTTTTTGGAGGCCTAGGCTTTTGCAAA
GATCGATCAAGAGACAGGATGAGGATCGTTTCGCATGATTGAACAAGATGGATTGCACGCAGGTTCTCCG
GCCGCTTGGGTGGAGAGGCTATTCGGCTATGACTGGGCACAACAGACAATCGGCTGCTCTGATGCCGCCG
TGTTCCGGCTGTCAGCGCAGGGGCGCCCGGTTCTTTTTGTCAAGACCGAC
